Addgene plasmid #35656: pAAV CB6 FFLuc-miR122
Depositing lab: Phillip Zamore. Depositing organization: University of Massachusetts, Worcester. Publication: Long-term, efficient inhibition of microRNA function in mice using rAAV vectors. Xie J, Ameres SL, Friedline R, Hung JH, Zhang Y, Xie Q, Zhong L, Su Q, He R, Li M, Li H, Mu X, Zhang H, Broderick JA, Kim JK, Weng Z, Flotte TR, Zamore PD, Gao G. Nat Methods. 2012 Mar 4;9(4):403-9. doi: 10.1038/nmeth.1903. PubMed 22388288.
Backbone
  Vector backbone: pENN AAV CB6 FFLuc
  Backbone size w/o insert (bp): 6051
  Vector type: AAV
Growth in bacteria
  Bacterial resistance: Ampicillin, 100 μg/mL
  Growth temperature: 37°C
  Growth strain: NEB Stable
  Copy number: High Copy
Gene/Insert
  Gene/Insert name: pri-miR-122
  Insert size (bp): 283
  Entrez Gene: Mir122 (a.k.a. Mir122a, Mir122b, Mirn122a, Mirn122b, mir-122, mmu-mir-122)
  Promoter: CB
  Cloning method: Restriction Enzyme; 5′ cloning site Apa I (not destroyed); 3′ cloning site Apa I (not destroyed)
  Sequencing primers: 5′ gcacggaaagacgatga
Terms and licenses: Academic/Nonprofit Terms; Industry Terms: Not Available to Industry
How to cite: pAAV CB6 FFLuc-miR122 was a gift from Phillip Zamore (Addgene plasmid # 35656 ; http://n2t.net/addgene:35656 ; RRID:Addgene_35656)
