[The description below was written by a language model from this plasmid's Addgene catalogue record and pLannotate feature annotations shown in this document.]
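Description:
pAAV CB6 FFLuc-miR122 is a recombinant AAV transfer (cis) plasmid built on the pENN AAV CB6 FFLuc backbone, about 6.3 kb in total. It is propagated in E. coli as a high-copy plasmid through a ColE1/pUC-type origin and selected with ampicillin via the β-lactamase gene. An f1 origin and remnants of the lac region (lacZα and lacI fragments, lac promoter and operator) remain from the parental cloning vector. A recombination-deficient growth strain is recorded, consistent with the need to keep the repeat-rich AAV2 inverted terminal repeats intact. The two annotated ITR fragments flank the expression cassette and provide the cis signals for replication and packaging of the intervening DNA into AAV particles when Rep, Cap and helper functions are supplied in trans.

Between the ITRs, the CB promoter (CMV immediate-early enhancer fused to the chicken β-actin promoter) is followed by a chimeric intron and drives the firefly luciferase (luc+) coding sequence. A short T7 promoter sits just upstream of the reporter. The 283 bp mouse pri-miR-122 fragment was inserted at an ApaI site downstream of the luciferase stop codon and ahead of the rabbit β-globin polyadenylation signal. The microRNA precursor therefore lies in the 3′ untranslated region of the same Pol II transcript. This arrangement lets a single cassette deliver miR-122 along with a luciferase reporter, although the record does not describe how processing of the hairpin affects luciferase output. The associated publication concerns rAAV-based manipulation of microRNA function in mice, so the construct probably serves as a miR-122 expression vector or control in that work. Its exact experimental role is not stated in the record.
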