Features (pLannotate 1.2.2; 18 found; start..end, strand, type, name):
    204..583     +  enhancer       CMV enhancer: human cytomegalovirus immediate early enhancer
    590..851     +  promoter       chicken β-actin promoter: No description available
    966..1098    +  intron         chimeric intron: chimera between introns from human β-globin and immunoglobulin heavy chain genes
   1143..1161    +  promoter       T7 promoter: promoter for bacteriophage T7 RNA polymerase
   1163..2815    +  CDS            luciferase: firefly luciferase; luc+; enhanced luc+ version of the luciferase gene
   2942..3015    +  ncRNA          mir-122: Accession: RF00684 - mir-122 microRNA precursor
   3243..3298    +  polyA_signal   β-globin poly(A) signal: rabbit β-globin polyadenylation signal (Gil and Proudfoot, 1987)
   3391..3521    +  repeat_region  AAV2 ITR (fragment): inverted terminal repeat of adeno-associated virus serotype 2 inverted
   3535..3692    +  CDS            lacZα (fragment): LacZα fragment of β-galactosidase; lacZ fragment
   3697..4125    +  rep_origin     f1 ori (sequence partly withheld): f1 bacteriophage origin of replication; arrow indicates direction of (+) strand synthesis
   4178..4282    +  promoter       AmpR promoter: bla
   4283..5143    +  CDS            AmpR: β-lactamase; bla; confers resistance to ampicillin, carbenicillin, and related antibiotics
   5314..5902    +  rep_origin     ori: high-copy-number ColE1/pMB1/pBR322/pUC origin of replication
   6085..6177    +  CDS            lacI (fragment): lac repressor; lacI; The lac repressor binds to the lac operator to inhibit transcription in E. coli. This inhibition can be relieved by adding lactose or isopropyl-β-D-thiogalactopyranoside (IPTG).
   6190..6211    +  protein_bind   CAP binding site: CAP binding activates transcription in the presence of cAMP. E. coli catabolite activator protein
   6226..6256    +  promoter       lac promoter: promoter for the E. coli lac operon
   6264..6280    +  protein_bind   lac operator: The lac repressor binds to the lac operator to inhibit transcription in E. coli. This inhibition can be relieved by adding lactose or isopropyl-β-D-thiogalactopyranoside (IPTG). lac repressor encoded by lacI
   6341..130     -  repeat_region  AAV2 ITR (fragment) (across the origin): inverted terminal repeat of adeno-associated virus serotype 2 inverted
>Addgene plasmid #35656 | pAAV CB6 FFLuc-miR122 | depositor full sequence | sequence record 43858 | pAAV CB6 FFLuc-miR122 sequence 6341 bps
CTGCGCGCTCGCTCGCTCACTGAGGCCGCCCGGGCAAAGCCCGGGCGTCGGGCGACCTTTGGTCGCCCGG
CCTCAGTGAGCGAGCGAGCGCGCAGAGAGGGAGTGGCCAACTCCATCACTAGGGGTTCCTTGTAGTTAAT
GATTAACCCGCCATGCTACTTATCTACCAGGGTAATGGGGATCCTCTAGAACTATAGCTAGTCGACATTG
ATTATTGACTAGTTATTAATAGTAATCAATTACGGGGTCATTAGTTCATAGCCCATATATGGAGTTCCGC
GTTACATAACTTACGGTAAATGGCCCGCCTGGCTGACCGCCCAACGACCCCCGCCCATTGACGTCAATAA
TGACGTATGTTCCCATAGTAACGCCAATAGGGACTTTCCATTGACGTCAATGGGTGGAGTATTTACGGTA
AACTGCCCACTTGGCAGTACATCAAGTGTATCATATGCCAAGTACGCCCCCTATTGACGTCAATGACGGT
AAATGGCCCGCCTGGCATTATGCCCAGTACATGACCTTATGGGACTTTCCTACTTGGCAGTACATCTACG
TATTAGTCATCGCTATTACCATGTCGAGGCCACGTTCTGCTTCACTCTCCCCATCTCCCCCCCCTCCCCA
CCCCCAATTTTGTATTTATTTATTTTTTAATTATTTTGTGCAGCGATGGGGGCGGGGGGGGGGGGCGCGC
GCCAGGCGGGGCGGGGCGGGGCGAGGGGCGGGGCGGGGCGAGGCGGAGAGGTGCGGCGGCAGCCAATCAG
AGCGGCGCGCTCCGAAAGTTTCCTTTTATGGCGAGGCGGCGGCGGCGGCGGCCCTATAAAAAGCGAAGCG
CGCGGCGGGCGGGAGCAAGCTTTATTGCGGTAGTTTATCACAGTTAAATTGCTAACGCAGTCAGTGCTTC
TGACACAACAGTCTCGAACTTAAGCTGCAGAAGTTGGTCGTGAGGCACTGGGCAGGTAAGTATCAAGGTT
ACAAGACAGGTTTAAGGAGACCAATAGAAACTGGGCTTGTCGAGACAGAGAAGACTCTTGCGTTTCTGAT
AGGCACCTATTGGTCTTACTGACATCCACTTTGCCTTTCTCTCCACAGGTGTCCACTCCCAGTTCAATTA
CAGCTCTTAAGGCTAGAGTACTTAATACGACTCACTATAGGCATGGAAGACGCCAAAAACATAAAGAAAG
GCCCGGCGCCATTCTATCCGCTGGAAGATGGAACCGCTGGAGAGCAACTGCATAAGGCTATGAAGAGATA
CGCCCTGGTTCCTGGAACAATTGCTTTTACAGATGCACATATCGAGGTGGACATCACTTACGCTGAGTAC
TTCGAAATGTCCGTTCGGTTGGCAGAAGCTATGAAACGATATGGGCTGAATACAAATCACAGAATCGTCG
TATGCAGTGAAAACTCTCTTCAATTCTTTATGCCGGTGTTGGGCGCGTTATTTATCGGAGTTGCAGTTGC
GCCCGCGAACGACATTTATAATGAACGTGAATTGCTCAACAGTATGGGCATTTCGCAGCCTACCGTGGTG
TTCGTTTCCAAAAAGGGGTTGCAAAAAATTTTGAACGTGCAAAAAAAGCTCCCAATCATCCAAAAAATTA
TTATCATGGATTCTAAAACGGATTACCAGGGATTTCAGTCGATGTACACGTTCGTCACATCTCATCTACC
TCCCGGTTTTAATGAATACGATTTTGTGCCAGAGTCCTTCGATAGGGACAAGACAATTGCACTGATCATG
AACTCCTCTGGATCTACTGGTCTGCCTAAAGGTGTCGCTCTGCCTCATAGAACTGCCTGCGTGAGATTCT
CGCATGCCAGAGATCCTATTTTTGGCAATCAAATCATTCCGGATACTGCGATTTTAAGTGTTGTTCCATT
CCATCACGGTTTTGGAATGTTTACTACACTCGGATATTTGATATGTGGATTTCGAGTCGTCTTAATGTAT
AGATTTGAAGAAGAGCTGTTTCTGAGGAGCCTTCAGGATTACAAGATTCAAAGTGCGCTGCTGGTGCCAA
CCCTATTCTCCTTCTTCGCCAAAAGCACTCTGATTGACAAATACGATTTATCTAATTTACACGAAATTGC
TTCTGGTGGCGCTCCCCTCTCTAAGGAAGTCGGGGAAGCGGTTGCCAAGAGGTTCCATCTGCCAGGTATC
AGGCAAGGATATGGGCTCACTGAGACTACATCAGCTATTCTGATTACACCCGAGGGGGATGATAAACCGG
GCGCGGTCGGTAAAGTTGTTCCATTTTTTGAAGCGAAGGTTGTGGATCTGGATACCGGGAAAACGCTGGG
CGTTAATCAAAGAGGCGAACTGTGTGTGAGAGGTCCTATGATTATGTCCGGTTATGTAAACAATCCGGAA
GCGACCAACGCCTTGATTGACAAGGATGGATGGCTACATTCTGGAGACATAGCTTACTGGGACGAAGACG
AACACTTCTTCATCGTTGACCGCCTGAAGTCTCTGATTAAGTACAAAGGCTATCAGGTGGCTCCCGCTGA
ATTGGAATCCATCTTGCTCCAACACCCCAACATCTTCGACGCAGGTGTCGCAGGTCTTCCCGACGATGAC
GCCGGTGAACTTCCCGCCGCCGTTGTTGTTTTGGAGCACGGAAAGACGATGACGGAAAAAGAGATCGTGG
ATTACGTCGCCAGTCAAGTAACAACCGCGAAAAAGTTGCGCGGAGGAGTTGTGTTTGTGGACGAAGTACC
GAAAGGTCTTACCGGAAAACTCGACGCAAGAAAAATCAGAGAGATCCTCATAAAGGCCAAGAAGGGCGGA
AAGATCGCCGTGTAATTCTAGATTCCGAGATATCGGGCCCGACTGCAGTTTCAGCGTTTGGAACCACTGA
GGAGTCTGTGACAGACAACGGAGGAATGTGAAGGGAAGGTTAATACCCTTGTGCCTGACAGACTTTCCTT
AGCAGAGCTGTGGAGTGTGACAATGGTGTTTGTGTCCAAACCATCAAACGCCATTATCACACTAAATAGC
TACTGCTAGGCAATCCGTCCACTCCACGCGTGACTTGACGTCTGTTCTCTCCGAGCAAGAAGTTCTGTCT
TGTGCTAGAGTTCTCCATTGTGTGTAATGTAAAGTCGGGCCCGCGATCGGTAATGCTCTAGAGTCGAGGA
CGGGGTGAACTACGCCTGAGGATCCGATCTTTTTCCCTCTGCCAAAAATTATGGGGACATCATGAAGCCC
CTTGAGCATCTGACTTCTGGCTAATAAAGGAAATTTATTTTCATTGCAATAGTGTGTTGGAATTTTTTGT
GTCTCTCACTCGGAAGCAATTCGTTGATCTGAATTTCGACCACCCATAATACCCATTACCCTGGTAGATA
AGTAGCATGGCGGGTTAATCATTAACTACAAGGAACCCCTAGTGATGGAGTTGGCCACTCCCTCTCTGCG
CGCTCGCTCGCTCACTGAGGCCGGGCGACCAAAGGTCGCCCGACGCCCGGGCTTTGCCCGGGCGGCCTCA
GTGAGCGAGCGAGCGCGCAGCCTTAATTAACCTAATTCACTGGCCGTCGTTTTACAACGTCGTGACTGGG
AAAACCCTGGCGTTACCCAACTTAATCGCCTTGCAGCACATCCCCCTTTCGCCAGCTGGCGTAATAGCGA
AGAGGCCCGCACCGATCGCCCTTCCCAACAGTTGCGCAGCCTGAATGGCGAATGGG
[124 nt withheld, positions 3697-3820]
C
[91 nt withheld, positions 3822-3912]
A
[49 nt withheld, positions 3914-3962]
CCTTTGACGTTGGAGTCCACGTTCTTT
[37 nt withheld, positions 3990-4026]
ACCCTATCTCGGTCTATTCTTTTGATTTATAAGGGATTTTGCCGATTTCGGCCTATTGGTTAAAAAATGA
GCTGATTTAACAAAAATTTAACGCGAATTTTAACAAAATATTAACGCTTACAATTTAGGTGGCACTTTTC
GGGGAAATGTGCGCGGAACCCCTATTTGTTTATTTTTCTAAATACATTCAAATATGTATCCGCTCATGAG
ACAATAACCCTGATAAATGCTTCAATAATATTGAAAAAGGAAGAGTATGAGTATTCAACATTTCCGTGTC
GCCCTTATTCCCTTTTTTGCGGCATTTTGCCTTCCTGTTTTTGCTCACCCAGAAACGCTGGTGAAAGTAA
AAGATGCTGAAGATCAGTTGGGTGCACGAGTGGGTTACATCGAACTGGATCTCAACAGCGGTAAGATCCT
TGAGAGTTTTCGCCCCGAAGAACGTTTTCCAATGATGAGCACTTTTAAAGTTCTGCTATGTGGCGCGGTA
TTATCCCGTATTGACGCCGGGCAAGAGCAACTCGGTCGCCGCATACACTATTCTCAGAATGACTTGGTTG
AGTACTCACCAGTCACAGAAAAGCATCTTACGGATGGCATGACAGTAAGAGAATTATGCAGTGCTGCCAT
AACCATGAGTGATAACACTGCGGCCAACTTACTTCTGACAACGATCGGAGGACCGAAGGAGCTAACCGCT
TTTTTGCACAACATGGGGGATCATGTAACTCGCCTTGATCGTTGGGAACCGGAGCTGAATGAAGCCATAC
CAAACGACGAGCGTGACACCACGATGCCTGTAGCAATGGCAACAACGTTGCGCAAACTATTAACTGGCGA
ACTACTTACTCTAGCTTCCCGGCAACAATTAATAGACTGGATGGAGGCGGATAAAGTTGCAGGACCACTT
CTGCGCTCGGCCCTTCCGGCTGGCTGGTTTATTGCTGATAAATCTGGAGCCGGTGAGCGTGGGTCTCGCG
GTATCATTGCAGCACTGGGGCCAGATGGTAAGCCCTCCCGTATCGTAGTTATCTACACGACGGGGAGTCA
GGCAACTATGGATGAACGAAATAGACAGATCGCTGAGATAGGTGCCTCACTGATTAAGCATTGGTAACTG
TCAGACCAAGTTTACTCATATATACTTTAGATTGATTTAAAACTTCATTTTTAATTTAAAAGGATCTAGG
TGAAGATCCTTTTTGATAATCTCATGACCAAAATCCCTTAACGTGAGTTTTCGTTCCACTGAGCGTCAGA
CCCCGTAGAAAAGATCAAAGGATCTTCTTGAGATCCTTTTTTTCTGCGCGTAATCTGCTGCTTGCAAACA
AAAAAACCACCGCTACCAGCGGTGGTTTGTTTGCCGGATCAAGAGCTACCAACTCTTTTTCCGAAGGTAA
CTGGCTTCAGCAGAGCGCAGATACCAAATACTGTTCTTCTAGTGTAGCCGTAGTTAGGCCACCACTTCAA
GAACTCTGTAGCACCGCCTACATACCTCGCTCTGCTAATCCTGTTACCAGTGGCTGCTGCCAGTGGCGAT
AAGTCGTGTCTTACCGGGTTGGACTCAAGACGATAGTTACCGGATAAGGCGCAGCGGTCGGGCTGAACGG
GGGGTTCGTGCACACAGCCCAGCTTGGAGCGAACGACCTACACCGAACTGAGATACCTACAGCGTGAGCT
ATGAGAAAGCGCCACGCTTCCCGAAGGGAGAAAGGCGGACAGGTATCCGGTAAGCGGCAGGGTCGGAACA
GGAGAGCGCACGAGGGAGCTTCCAGGGGGAAACGCCTGGTATCTTTATAGTCCTGTCGGGTTTCGCCACC
TCTGACTTGAGCGTCGATTTTTGTGATGCTCGTCAGGGGGGCGGAGCCTATGGAAAAACGCCAGCAACGC
GGCCTTTTTACGGTTCCTGGCCTTTTGCTGGCCTTTTGCTCACATGTTCTTTCCTGCGTTATCCCCTGAT
TCTGTGGATAACCGTATTACCGCCTTTGAGTGAGCTGATACCGCTCGCCGCAGCCGAACGACCGAGCGCA
GCGAGTCAGTGAGCGAGGAAGCGGAAGAGCGCCCAATACGCAAACCGCCTCTCCCCGCGCGTTGGCCGAT
TCATTAATGCAGCTGGCACGACAGGTTTCCCGACTGGAAAGCGGGCAGTGAGCGCAACGCAATTAATGTG
AGTTAGCTCACTCATTAGGCACCCCAGGCTTTACACTTTATGCTTCCGGCTCGTATGTTGTGTGGAATTG
TGAGCGGATAACAATTTCACACAGGAAACAGCTATGACCATGATTACGCCAGATTTAATTAAGGCCTTAA
TTAGG
