>Addgene plasmid #35656 | pAAV CB6 FFLuc-miR122 | addgene partial sequence | sequence record 134899 | Bglob-pA-R 5'-ttttggcagagggaaaaaga-3'
TAGAGCATTACCGATCGCGGGCCCGACTTTACATTACACACAATGGAGAACTCTAGCACAAGACAGAACT
TCTTGCTCGGAGAGAACAGACGTCAAGTCACGCGTGGAGTGGACGGATTGCCTAGCAGTAGCTATTTAGT
GTGATAATGGCGTTTGATGGTTTGGACACAAACACCATTGTCACACTCCACAGCTCTGCTAAGGAAAGTC
TGTCAGGCACAAGGGTATTAACCTTCCCTTCACATTCCTCCGTTGTCTGTCACAGACTCCTCAGTGGTTC
CAAACGCTGAAACTGCAGTCGGGCCCGATATCTCGGAATCTAGAATTACACGGCGATCTTTCCGCCCTTC
TTGGCCTTTATGAGGATCTCTCTGATTTTTCTTGCGTCGAGTTTTCCGGTAAGACCTTTCGGTACTTCGT
CCACAAACACAACTCCTCCGCGCAACTTTTTCGCGGTTGTTACTTGACTGGCGACGTAATCCACGATCTC
TTTTTCCGTCATCGTCTTTCCGTGCTCCAAAACAACAACGGCGGCGGGAAGTTCACCGGCGTCATCGTCG
GGAAGACCTGCGACACCTGCGTCGAAGATGTTGGGGTGTTGGAGCAAGATGGATTCCAATTCAGCGGGAG
CCACCTGATAGCCTTTGTACTTAATCAGAGACTTCAGGCGGTCAACGATGAAGAAGTGTTCGTCTTCGTC
CCAGTAAGCTATGTCTCCAGAATGTAGCCATCCATCCTTGTCAATCAAGGCGTTGGTCGCTTCCGGATTG
TTTACATAACCGGACATAATCATAGGACCTCTCACACACAGTTCGCCTCTTTGATTAACGCCCAGCGTTT
TCCCGGTATCCAGATCCACAACCTTCGCTTCAAAAAATGGAACAACTTTACCGACCGCGCCCGGTTTATC
ATCCCCCTCGGGTGTAATCAGAATAGCTGATGTAGTCTCAGTGAGCCCATATCC
